>Addgene plasmid #162970 | C413-E11: attB4-Grp78p>-attB1r | addgene full sequence | sequence record 330604 | Addgene NGS Result
CTTTCCTGCGTTATCCCCTGATTCTGTGGATAACCGTATTACCGCCTTTGAGTGAGCTGATACCGCTCGC
CGCAGCCGAACGACCGAGCGCAGCGAGTCAGTGAGCGAGGAAGCGGAAGAGCGCCCAATACGCAAACCGC
CTCTCCCCGCGCGTTGGCCGATTCATTAATGCAGCTGGCACGACAGGTTTCCCGACTGGAAAGCGGGCAG
TGAGCGCAACGCAATTAATACGCGTACCGCTAGCCAGGAAGAGTTTGTAGAAACGCAAAAAGGCCATCCG
TCAGGATGGCCTTCTGCTTAGTTTGATGCCTGGCAGTTTATGGCGGGCGTCCTGCCCGCCACCCTCCGGG
CCGTTGCTTCACAACGTTCAAATCCGCTCCCGGCGGATTTGTCCTACTCAGGAGAGCGTTCACCGACAAA
CAACAGATAAAACGAAAGGCCCAGTCTTCCGACTGAGCCTTTCGTTTTATTTGATGCCTGGCAGTTCCCT
ACTCTCGCGTTAACGCTAGCATGGATGTTTTCCCAGTCACGACGTTGTAAAACGACGGCCAGTCTTAAGC
TCGGGCCCGAGTTAACGCTACCATGGAGCTCCAAATAATGATTTTATTTTGACTGATAGTGACCTGTTCG
TTGCAACAAATTGATAAGCAATGCTTTTTTATAATGCCAACTTTGTATAGAAAAGTTGGCCGTTACATAA
CTTACGGTAAATGGCCCGCCTGGCTGACCGCCCAACGACCCCCGCCCATTGACGTCAATAATGACGTATG
TTCCCATAGTAACGCCAATAGGGACTTTCCATTGACGTCAATGGGTGGAGTATTTACGGTAAACTGCCCA
CTTGGCAGTACATCAAGTGTATCATATGCCAAGTACGCCCCCTATTGACGTCAATGACGGTAAATGGCCC
GCCTGGCATTATGCCCAGTACATGACCTTATGGGACTTTCCTACTTGGCAGTACATCTACGTATTAGTCA
TCGCTATTACCATGATGATGCGGTTTTGGCAGTACATCAATGGGCGTGGATAGCGGTTTGACTCACGGGG
ATTTCCAAGTCTCCACCCCATTGACGTCAATGGGAGTTTGTTTTGACTAGTTACCGGCGGAAACGGTCTC
GGGTTGAGAGGTCACCCGAGGGACAGGCAGCTGCTGAACCAATAGGACCGGCGCACAGGGCGGATGCTGC
CCCTCATTGGCGGCCGTTGAGAGTGACCAAGAGCCAATGAGTCAGCCCGGGGGGCGTAGCAGTGACGTAA
GTTGCGGAGGAGGCCGCTTCGAATCGGCAGCGGCCAGCTTGGTGGCATGGACCAATCAGCGTCCTCCAAC
GAGGAGCGCCTTCGCCAATCGGAGGCCTCCACGACGGGGCTGGGGGGAGGGTATATAAGCCGAGTCGGCG
GCGGCGCGCTCCACACGGGCCGAGACCACAGCGACGGGAGCGTCTGCCTCTGCGGGGCCGAGAGGTAAGC
GCCGCGGCCTGCCCTTTCCAGGCCAACTCGGAGCCCGTCTCGTGGCTCCGCCTGATCGGGGGCTCCTGTC
GCCCTCAGATCGGTCGGAACGCCGTCGCGCTCCGGGACTACAAGCCTGTTGCTGGGCCCGGAGACTGCCG
AAGGACCGCTGAGCACTGTCCTCAGCGCCGGCACAACTTTGTACAAAAAAGTTGAACGAGAAACGTAAAA
TGATATAAATATCAATATATTAAATTAGATTTTGCATAAAAAACAGACTACATAATACTGTAAAACACAA
CATATGCAGTCACTATGAACCAACTACTTAGATGGTATTAGTGACCTGTAGAATTCGAGCTCTAGAGCTG
CAGGGCGGCCGCGATATCCCCTATAGTGAGTCGTATTACATGGTCATAGCTGTTTCCTGGCAGCTCTGGC
CCGTGTCTCAAAATCTCTGATGTTACATTGCACAAGATAAAAATATATCATCATGAACAATAAAACTGTC
TGCTTACATAAACAGTAATACAAGGGGTGTTATGAGCCATATTCAACGGGAAACGTCGAGGCCGCGATTA
AATTCCAACATGGATGCTGATTTATATGGGTATAAATGGGCTCGCGATAATGTCGGGCAATCAGGTGCGA
CAATCTATCGCTTGTATGGGAAGCCCGATGCGCCAGAGTTGTTTCTGAAACATGGCAAAGGTAGCGTTGC
CAATGATGTTACAGATGAGATGGTCAGACTAAACTGGCTGACGGAATTTATGCCTCTTCCGACCATCAAG
CATTTTATCCGTACTCCTGATGATGCATGGTTACTCACCACTGCGATCCCCGGAAAAACAGCATTCCAGG
TATTAGAAGAATATCCTGATTCAGGTGAAAATATTGTTGATGCGCTGGCAGTGTTCCTGCGCCGGTTGCA
TTCGATTCCTGTTTGTAATTGTCCTTTTAACAGCGATCGCGTATTTCGTCTCGCTCAGGCGCAATCACGA
ATGAATAACGGTTTGGTTGATGCGAGTGATTTTGATGACGAGCGTAATGGCTGGCCTGTTGAACAAGTCT
GGAAAGAAATGCATAAACTTTTGCCATTCTCACCGGATTCAGTCGTCACTCATGGTGATTTCTCACTTGA
TAACCTTATTTTTGACGAGGGGAAATTAATAGGTTGTATTGATGTTGGACGAGTCGGAATCGCAGACCGA
TACCAGGATCTTGCCATCCTATGGAACTGCCTCGGTGAGTTTTCTCCTTCATTACAGAAACGGCTTTTTC
AAAAATATGGTATTGATAATCCTGATATGAATAAATTGCAGTTTCATTTGATGCTCGATGAGTTTTTCTA
ATCAGAATTGGTTAATTGGTTGTAACACTGGCAGAGCATTACGCTGACTTGACGGGACGGCGCAAGCTCA
TGACCAAAATCCCTTAACGTGAGTTACGCGTCGTTCCACTGAGCGTCAGACCCCGTAGAAAAGATCAAAG
GATCTTCTTGAGATCCTTTTTTTCTGCGCGTAATCTGCTGCTTGCAAACAAAAAAACCACCGCTACCAGC
GGTGGTTTGTTTGCCGGATCAAGAGCTACCAACTCTTTTTCCGAAGGTAACTGGCTTCAGCAGAGCGCAG
ATACCAAATACTGTTCTTCTAGTGTAGCCGTAGTTAGGCCACCACTTCAAGAACTCTGTAGCACCGCCTA
CATACCTCGCTCTGCTAATCCTGTTACCAGTGGCTGCTGCCAGTGGCGATAAGTCGTGTCTTACCGGGTT
GGACTCAAGACGATAGTTACCGGATAAGGCGCAGCGGTCGGGCTGAACGGGGGGTTCGTGCACACAGCCC
AGCTTGGAGCGAACGACCTACACCGAACTGAGATACCTACAGCGTGAGCTATGAGAAAGCGCCACGCTTC
CCGAAGGGAGAAAGGCGGACAGGTATCCGGTAAGCGGCAGGGTCGGAACAGGAGAGCGCACGAGGGAGCT
TCCAGGGGGAAACGCCTGGTATCTTTATAGTCCTGTCGGGTTTCGCCACCTCTGACTTGAGCGTCGATTT
TTGTGATGCTCGTCAGGGGGGCGGAGCCTATGGAAAAACGCCAGCAACGCGGCCTTTTTACGGTTCCTGG
CCTTTTGCTGGCCTTTTGCTCACATGTT
Features (pLannotate 1.2.2; 13 found; start..end, strand, type, name):
    121..213     +  CDS            lacI (fragment): lac repressor; lacI; The lac repressor binds to the lac operator to inhibit transcription in E. coli. This inhibition can be relieved by adding lactose or isopropyl-β-D-thiogalactopyranoside (IPTG).
    268..295     -  terminator     rrnB T2 terminator: transcription terminator T2 from the E. coli rrnB gene
    427..470     +  terminator     rrnB T1 terminator: Escherichia coli rrnB; transcription terminator T1 from the E. coli rrnB gene
    517..553     -  CDS            lacZα (fragment): LacZα fragment of β-galactosidase; lacZ fragment
    592..677     +  protein_bind   attL1 (fragment): mutant version of attL; recombination site for the Gateway® LR reaction LR Clonase™
    668..688     +  protein_bind   attB4: mutant version of attB; core recombination site for the Gateway® BP reaction BP Clonase™
    691..994     +  enhancer       CMV enhancer: human cytomegalovirus immediate early enhancer
    996..1095    +  promoter       CMV promoter (fragment): human cytomegalovirus (CMV) immediate early promoter
   1430..1594    +  ncRNA          IRES Bip: Accession: RF00223 - bip internal ribosome entry site (IRES)
   1643..1767    +  protein_bind   attR1: mutant version of attR; recombination site for the Gateway® LR reaction LR Clonase™
   1840..1858    -  promoter       T7 promoter: promoter for bacteriophage T7 RNA polymerase
   1992..2801    +  CDS            KanR: aminoglycoside phosphotransferase; aph(3')-Ia; confers resistance to kanamycin in bacteria or G418 (Geneticin®) in eukaryotes
   2948..3536    +  rep_origin     ori: high-copy-number ColE1/pMB1/pBR322/pUC origin of replication
