[The description below was written by a language model from this plasmid's Addgene catalogue record and pLannotate feature annotations shown in this document.]
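Description:
C413-E11: attB4-Grp78p>-attB1r is a small (about 3.6 kb) Gateway entry clone built on the pDonr231 backbone. It is intended as a promoter module for multisite recombinational assembly of mammalian expression constructs. It is propagated in E. coli from a high-copy ColE1/pUC-type origin and selected with kanamycin through an aph(3')-Ia KanR gene. As in other donor-vector derivatives, rrnB T1 and T2 transcription terminators sit upstream of the recombination cassette and shield the insert from read-through transcription. A T7 promoter lies just beyond the downstream att site. The short lacI and lacZα matches are backbone remnants with no stated function.

The insert is catalogued as the human glucose response protein 78 (Grp78, also known as BiP) promoter. It is flanked by sites derived from an attB4/attB1r BP reaction, which the annotation detects as an attL-type site containing the attB4 core on one side and attR1 on the other. This arrangement places the promoter in the first position of a multi-fragment LR reaction, upstream of a gene-of-interest entry clone carrying compatible sites.

Within the insert, the feature table identifies a CMV immediate-early enhancer and a fragment of the CMV promoter, followed by a region matching the BiP IRES, which corresponds to the Grp78 5' leader. This suggests the element may be a CMV enhancer/Grp78 hybrid rather than the native promoter alone, although the record does not say so. The catalogue purpose line describes the clone as using the human EF1alpha promoter. That conflicts with the plasmid name, the insert field and the annotated features, all of which point to Grp78, and no EF1alpha element is annotated.
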