Addgene plasmid #162970: C413-E11: attB4-Grp78p>-attB1r
Purpose: Gateway attB4/attB1r entry clone for mammalian expression using the human EF1alpha promoter
Depositing lab: Dominic Esposito. Depositing organization: National Cancer Institute (NCI). Publication: Combinatorial assembly of clone libraries using site-specific recombination. Wall VE, Garvey LA, Mehalko JL, Procter LV, Esposito D. Methods Mol Biol. 2014;1116:193-208. doi: 10.1007/978-1-62703-764-8_14. PubMed 24395366.
Backbone
  Vector backbone: pDonr231
  Vector type: Synthetic Biology
Growth in bacteria
  Bacterial resistance: Kanamycin, 50 μg/mL
  Growth temperature: 37°C
  Growth strain: DH5alpha
  Copy number: High Copy
Gene/Insert
  Gene/Insert name: human Glucose response protein 78 promoter
  Species: H. sapiens (human)
  Cloning method: Gateway Cloning
Terms and licenses: Academic/Nonprofit Terms; Industry Terms: Not Available to Industry
How to cite: C413-E11: attB4-Grp78p>-attB1r was a gift from Dominic Esposito (Addgene plasmid # 162970 ; http://n2t.net/addgene:162970 ; RRID:Addgene_162970)
